Addgene plasmid #35450: pRSII413
Purpose: (Empty Backbone)
Depositing lab: Steven Haase. Depositing organization: Duke University. Publication: New and Redesigned pRS Plasmid Shuttle Vectors for Genetic Manipulation of Saccharomycescerevisiae. Chee MK, Haase SB. G3 (Bethesda). 2012 May;2(5):515-26. Epub 2012 May 1. 10.1534/g3.111.001917 PubMed 22670222.
Backbone
  Vector backbone: pRS41x
  Backbone manufacturer: Stratagene
  Backbone size (bp): 4969
  Modifications to backbone: The opposite orientation of CEN (centromere) sequence in original pRS313 compared with the other pRS CEN plasmids has been reversed in pRSII313.
  Vector type: Yeast centromere vector
  Promoter: None
  Selectable markers: HIS3
Growth in bacteria
  Bacterial resistance: Ampicillin, 100 μg/mL
  Growth temperature: 37°C
  Growth strain: DH5alpha
  Copy number: High Copy
Gene/Insert
  Cloning method: Restriction Enzyme
  Sequencing primers: 5′ M13 Forward, T7; 3′ M13 Reverse
Resource information
  A portion of this plasmid was derived from a plasmid made by: Daniel J Lew, Duke University Medical Center Chandra Tucker, Duke University (now at University of Colorado, Denver)
Terms and licenses: Academic/Nonprofit Terms; Industry Terms: Not Available to Industry
Depositor comments: HIS3 has been modified to remove HindIII, KpnI and PstI sites without altering the amino acid sequence of the His3 protein.
How to cite: pRSII413 was a gift from Steven Haase (Addgene plasmid # 35450 ; http://n2t.net/addgene:35450 ; RRID:Addgene_35450)
