[The description below was written by a language model from this plasmid's Addgene catalogue record and the feature table of its GenBank file.]
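Description:
pRSII413 is an empty yeast centromere shuttle vector of 4,969 bp, a redesigned member of the pRS41x series of plasmids for genetic manipulation of Saccharomyces cerevisiae. In E. coli it replicates from a high-copy ColE1/pUC-type origin and is selected with ampicillin through the bla (AmpR) gene and its promoter. In yeast it is maintained by a CEN/ARS element, the CEN6 centromere fused to an autonomously replicating sequence, which gives stable, low-copy segregation. Yeast selection relies on the HIS3 auxotrophic marker, expressed from its own promoter and encoding imidazoleglycerol-phosphate dehydratase, which allows histidine-auxotrophic strains to grow without histidine. According to the depositor, HIS3 was recoded to remove HindIII, KpnI and PstI sites without changing the His3 protein, which presumably keeps those enzymes usable for cloning elsewhere in the plasmid. The backbone note also says that the atypical CEN orientation of the original pRS313 was reversed to match the other pRS CEN plasmids. That note names pRSII313 rather than pRSII413, and the record does not explain the difference.

The cloning region is the pBluescript multiple cloning site, embedded in a lacZ-alpha fragment under the lac promoter, operator and CAP site, an arrangement that typically permits blue/white screening of inserts in suitable E. coli hosts. T7 and T3 phage promoters flank the polylinker, along with M13 forward and reverse, KS and SK primer sites for sequencing. An f1 origin allows production of single-stranded DNA with helper phage. The vector carries no yeast promoter for insert expression, so cloned genes must bring their own regulatory sequences. It is suited to restriction-enzyme cloning and near-single-copy maintenance of genes in yeast, for example in complementation studies.
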