LOCUS       Exported 4969 bp ds-DNA circular SYN 12-MAY-2021
DEFINITION  synthetic circular DNA
ACCESSION   .
VERSION     .
KEYWORDS    pRSII413
SOURCE      synthetic DNA construct
  ORGANISM  synthetic DNA construct
REFERENCE   1 (bases 1 to 4969)
  AUTHORS   Chee MK, Haase SB
  TITLE     New and Redesigned pRS Plasmid Shuttle Vectors for Genetic
            Manipulation of Saccharomycescerevisiae.
  JOURNAL   G3 (Bethesda). 2012 May;2(5):515-26. Epub 2012 May 1.
  PUBMED    22670222
REFERENCE   2 (bases 1 to 4969)
  AUTHORS   .
  TITLE     Direct Submission
  JOURNAL   Exported May 12, 2021 from SnapGene Server 1.1.58
            http://www.snapgene.com
FEATURES             Location/Qualifiers
     source          1..4969
                     /organism="synthetic DNA construct"
                     /mol_type="other DNA"
     primer_bind     complement(29..51)
                     /label=pGEX 3'
                     /note="pGEX vectors, reverse primer"
     primer_bind     151..170
                     /label=pRS-marker
                     /note="pRS vectors, use to sequence yeast selectable
                     marker"
     promoter        317..504
                     /gene="S. cerevisiae HIS3"
                     /label=HIS3 promoter
     CDS             505..1167
                     /codon_start=1
                     /gene="S. cerevisiae HIS3"
                     /product="imidazoleglycerol-phosphate dehydratase, required
                     for histidine biosynthesis"
                     /label=HIS3
                     /note="yeast auxotrophic marker"
                     /translation="MTEQKALVKRITNETKIQIAISLKGGPLAIEHSIFPEKEAEAVAE
                     QATQSQVINVHTGIGFLDHMIHALAKHSGWSLIVECIGDLHIDDHHTTEDCGIALGQAF
                     KEALGAVRGVKRFGSGFAPLDEALSRAVVDLSNRPYAVVELGLQREKVGDLSCEMIPHF
                     LESFAEASRITLHVDCLRGKNDHHRSESAFKALAVAIREATSPNGTNDVPSTKGVLM"
     rep_origin      complement(1427..1882)
                     /direction=LEFT
                     /label=f1 ori
                     /note="f1 bacteriophage origin of replication; arrow
                     indicates direction of (+) strand synthesis"
     primer_bind     complement(1564..1585)
                     /label=F1ori-F
                     /note="F1 origin, forward primer"
     primer_bind     1776..1795
                     /label=F1ori-R
                     /note="F1 origin, reverse primer"
     CDS             complement(1859..2239)
                     /codon_start=1
                     /gene="lacZ fragment"
                     /product="LacZ-alpha fragment of beta-galactosidase"
                     /label=lacZ-alpha
                     /translation="XXXXXXXXXXXXXXXXXXXXXXXXXXXXXXXXXXXXXXXXXXXXX
                     XXXXXXXXXXXXXXXXXXXXXXXXXXXXXXXXXXXXXXXXXXXXXXXXXXXXXXXXXXX
                     XXXXXXXXXXXXXXXXXXXXXX"
     primer_bind     2008..2030
                     /label=M13/pUC Forward
                     /note="In lacZ gene"
     primer_bind     2022..2039
                     /label=M13 Forward
                     /note="In lacZ gene. Also called M13-F20 or M13 (-21)
                     Forward"
     primer_bind     2023..2039
                     /label=M13 fwd
                     /note="common sequencing primer, one of multiple similar
                     variants"
     primer_bind     2049..2068
                     /label=T7
                     /note="T7 promoter, forward primer"
     promoter        2049..2067
                     /label=T7 promoter
                     /note="promoter for bacteriophage T7 RNA polymerase"
     misc_feature    2076..2183
                     /label=MCS
                     /note="pBluescript multiple cloning site"
     primer_bind     2092..2108
                     /label=pBluescriptKS
                     /note="For pBluescript vector"
     primer_bind     2093..2109
                     /label=KS primer
                     /note="common sequencing primer, one of multiple similar
                     variants"
     primer_bind     complement(2143..2159)
                     /label=SK primer
                     /note="common sequencing primer, one of multiple similar
                     variants"
     primer_bind     complement(2143..2159)
                     /label=pBluescriptSK
                     /note="For pBluescript vector"
     primer_bind     complement(2196..2216)
                     /label=T3
                     /note="T3 promoter, forward primer"
     promoter        complement(2196..2214)
                     /label=T3 promoter
                     /note="promoter for bacteriophage T3 RNA polymerase"
     primer_bind     complement(2235..2251)
                     /label=M13 rev
                     /note="common sequencing primer, one of multiple similar
                     variants"
     primer_bind     complement(2235..2251)
                     /label=M13 Reverse
                     /note="In lacZ gene. Also called M13-rev"
     primer_bind     complement(2248..2270)
                     /label=M13/pUC Reverse
                     /note="In lacZ gene"
     protein_bind    2259..2275
                     /label=lac operator
                     /bound_moiety="lac repressor encoded by lacI"
                     /note="The lac repressor binds to the lac operator to
                     inhibit transcription in E. coli. This inhibition can be
                     relieved by adding lactose or
                     isopropyl-beta-D-thiogalactopyranoside (IPTG)."
     promoter        complement(2283..2313)
                     /label=lac promoter
                     /note="promoter for the E. coli lac operon"
     protein_bind    2328..2349
                     /label=CAP binding site
                     /bound_moiety="E. coli catabolite activator protein"
                     /note="CAP binding activates transcription in the presence
                     of cAMP."
     primer_bind     complement(2466..2483)
                     /label=L4440
                     /note="L4440 vector, forward primer"
     rep_origin      complement(2637..3225)
                     /direction=LEFT
                     /label=ori
                     /note="high-copy-number ColE1/pMB1/pBR322/pUC origin of
                     replication"
     primer_bind     complement(2717..2736)
                     /label=pBR322ori-F
                     /note="pBR322 origin, forward primer"
     CDS             complement(3396..4256)
                     /codon_start=1
                     /gene="bla"
                     /product="beta-lactamase"
                     /label=AmpR
                     /note="confers resistance to ampicillin, carbenicillin, and
                     related antibiotics"
                     /translation="MSIQHFRVALIPFFAAFCLPVFAHPETLVKVKDAEDQLGARVGYI
                     ELDLNSGKILESFRPEERFPMMSTFKVLLCGAVLSRIDAGQEQLGRRIHYSQNDLVEYS
                     PVTEKHLTDGMTVRELCSAAITMSDNTAANLLLTTIGGPKELTAFLHNMGDHVTRLDRW
                     EPELNEAIPNDERDTTMPVAMATTLRKLLTGELLTLASRQQLIDWMEADKVAGPLLRSA
                     LPAGWFIADKSGAGERGSRGIIAALGPDGKPSRIVVIYTTGSQATMDERNRQIAEIGAS
                     LIKHW"
     primer_bind     4019..4038
                     /label=Amp-R
                     /note="Ampicillin resistance gene, reverse primer"
     promoter        complement(4257..4361)
                     /gene="bla"
                     /label=AmpR promoter
     misc_feature    4398..4901
                     /label=CEN/ARS
                     /note="S. cerevisiae CEN6 centromere fused to an
                     autonomously replicating sequence"
     primer_bind     4942..4960
                     /label=pBRforEco
                     /note="pBR322 vectors, upsteam of EcoRI site, forward
                     primer"
ORIGIN
        1 tcgcgcgttt cggtgatgac ggtgaaaacc tctgacacat gcagctcccg gagacggtca
       61 cagcttgtct gtaagcggat gccgggagca gacaagcccg tcagggcgcg tcagcgggtg
      121 ttggcgggtg tcggggctgg cttaactatg cggcatcaga gcagattgta ctgagagtgc
      181 accataaatt cccgttttaa gagcttggtg agcgctagga gtcactgcca ggtatcgttt
      241 gaacacggca ttagtcaggg aagtcataac acagtccttt cccgcaattt tctttttcta
      301 ttactcttgg cctcctctag tacactctat atttttttat gcctcggtaa tgattttcat
      361 tttttttttt ccacctagcg gatgactctt tttttttctt agcgattggc attatcacat
      421 aatgaattat acattatata aagtaatgtg atttcttcga agaatatact aaaaaatgag
      481 caggcaagat aaacgaaggc aaagatgaca gagcagaaag ccctagtaaa gcgtattaca
      541 aatgaaacca agattcagat tgcgatctct ttaaagggtg gtcccctagc gatagagcac
      601 tcgatcttcc cagaaaaaga ggcagaagca gtagcagaac aggccacaca atcgcaagtg
      661 attaacgtcc acacaggtat agggtttctg gaccatatga tacatgctct ggccaagcat
      721 tccggctggt cgctaatcgt tgagtgcatt ggtgacttac acatagacga ccatcacacc
      781 actgaagact gcgggattgc tctcggtcaa gcatttaaag aggccctagg ggccgtgcgt
      841 ggagtaaaaa ggtttggatc aggatttgcg cctttggatg aggcactttc cagagcggtg
      901 gtagatcttt cgaacaggcc gtacgcagtt gtcgaacttg gtttgcaaag ggagaaagta
      961 ggagatctct cttgcgagat gatcccgcat tttcttgaaa gttttgcaga ggctagcaga
     1021 attaccctcc acgttgattg tctgcgaggc aagaatgatc atcaccgtag tgagagtgcg
     1081 ttcaaggctc ttgcggttgc cataagagaa gccacctcgc ccaatggtac aaacgatgtt
     1141 ccctccacca aaggtgttct tatgtagtga caccgattat ttaaagttgc agcatacgat
     1201 atatatacat gtgtatatat gtatacctat gaatgtcagt aagtatgtat acgaacagta
     1261 tgatactgaa gatgacaagg taatgcatca ttctatacgt gtcattctga acgaggcgcg
     1321 ctttcctttt ttctttttgc tttttctttt tttttctctt gaactcgacg gatctatgcg
     1381 gtgtgaaata ccgcacagat gcgtaaggag aaaataccgc atcaggaaat tgtaagcgtt
     1441 aatattttgt taaaattcgc gttaaatttt tgttaaatca gctcattttt taaccaatag
     1501 gccgaaatcg gcaaaatccc ttataaatca aaagaataga ccgagatagg gttgagtgtt
     1561 gttccagttt ggaacaagag tccactatta aagaacgtgg actccaacgt caaaggnnnn
     1621 nnnnnnnnnn nnnnnnnnnn nnnnnnnnnn nnnnnnnnnn nnnnntnnnn nnnnnnnnnn
     1681 nnnnnnnnnn nnnnnnnnnn nnnnnnnnnn nnnnnnnnnn nnnnnnnnnn nnnnnnnnnn
     1741 nnnnnnnnnn nnnnnnngnn nnnnnnnnnn nnnnnnnnnn nnnnnnnnnn nnnnnnnnnn
     1801 nnnnnnnnnn nnnnnnnnnn nnnnnnnnnn nnnnnnnnnn nnnnnnnnnn nnnnnnnnnn
     1861 nnnnnnnnnn nnnnnnnnnn nnccattcgc cattcaggct gcgcaactgt tgggaagggc
     1921 gatcggtgcg ggcctcttcg ctattacgcc agctggcgaa agggggatgt gctgcaaggc
     1981 gattaagttg ggtaacgcca gggttttccc agtcacgacg ttgtaaaacg acggccagtg
     2041 agcgcgcgta atacgactca ctatagggcg aattgggtac cgggcccccc ctcgaggtcg
     2101 acggtatcga taagcttgat atcgaattcc tgcagcccgg gggatccact agttctagag
     2161 cggccgccac cgcggtggag ctccagcttt tgttcccttt agtgagggtt aattgcgcgc
     2221 ttggcgtaat catggtcata gctgtttcct gtgtgaaatt gttatccgct cacaattcca
     2281 cacaacatac gagccggaag cataaagtgt aaagcctggg gtgcctaatg agtgagctaa
     2341 ctcacattaa ttgcgttgcg ctcactgccc gctttccagt cgggaaacct gtcgtgccag
     2401 ctgcattaat gaatcggcca acgcgcgggg agaggcggtt tgcgtattgg gcgctcttcc
     2461 gcttcctcgc tcactgactc gctgcgctcg gtcgttcggc tgcggcgagc ggtatcagct
     2521 cactcaaagg cggtaatacg gttatccaca gaatcagggg ataacgcagg aaagaacatg
     2581 tgagcaaaag gccagcaaaa ggccaggaac cgtaaaaagg ccgcgttgct ggcgtttttc
     2641 cataggctcc gcccccctga cgagcatcac aaaaatcgac gctcaagtca gaggtggcga
     2701 aacccgacag gactataaag ataccaggcg tttccccctg gaagctccct cgtgcgctct
     2761 cctgttccga ccctgccgct taccggatac ctgtccgcct ttctcccttc gggaagcgtg
     2821 gcgctttctc atagctcacg ctgtaggtat ctcagttcgg tgtaggtcgt tcgctccaag
     2881 ctgggctgtg tgcacgaacc ccccgttcag cccgaccgct gcgccttatc cggtaactat
     2941 cgtcttgagt ccaacccggt aagacacgac ttatcgccac tggcagcagc cactggtaac
     3001 aggattagca gagcgaggta tgtaggcggt gctacagagt tcttgaagtg gtggcctaac
     3061 tacggctaca ctagaagaac agtatttggt atctgcgctc tgctgaagcc agttaccttc
     3121 ggaaaaagag ttggtagctc ttgatccggc aaacaaacca ccgctggtag cggtggtttt
     3181 tttgtttgca agcagcagat tacgcgcaga aaaaaaggat ctcaagaaga tcctttgatc
     3241 ttttctacgg ggtctgacgc tcagtggaac gaaaactcac gttaagggat tttggtcatg
     3301 agattatcaa aaaggatctt cacctagatc cttttaaatt aaaaatgaag ttttaaatca
     3361 atctaaagta tatatgagta aacttggtct gacagttacc aatgcttaat cagtgaggca
     3421 cctatctcag cgatctgtct atttcgttca tccatagttg cctgactccc cgtcgtgtag
     3481 ataactacga tacgggaggg cttaccatct ggccccagtg ctgcaatgat accgcgagac
     3541 ccacgctcac cggctccaga tttatcagca ataaaccagc cagccggaag ggccgagcgc
     3601 agaagtggtc ctgcaacttt atccgcctcc atccagtcta ttaattgttg ccgggaagct
     3661 agagtaagta gttcgccagt taatagtttg cgcaacgttg ttgccattgc tacaggcatc
     3721 gtggtgtcac gctcgtcgtt tggtatggct tcattcagct ccggttccca acgatcaagg
     3781 cgagttacat gatcccccat gttgtgcaaa aaagcggtta gctccttcgg tcctccgatc
     3841 gttgtcagaa gtaagttggc cgcagtgtta tcactcatgg ttatggcagc actgcataat
     3901 tctcttactg tcatgccatc cgtaagatgc ttttctgtga ctggtgagta ctcaaccaag
     3961 tcattctgag aatagtgtat gcggcgaccg agttgctctt gcccggcgtc aatacgggat
     4021 aataccgcgc cacatagcag aactttaaaa gtgctcatca ttggaaaacg ttcttcgggg
     4081 cgaaaactct caaggatctt accgctgttg agatccagtt cgatgtaacc cactcgtgca
     4141 cccaactgat cttcagcatc ttttactttc accagcgttt ctgggtgagc aaaaacagga
     4201 aggcaaaatg ccgcaaaaaa gggaataagg gcgacacgga aatgttgaat actcatactc
     4261 ttcctttttc aatattattg aagcatttat cagggttatt gtctcatgag cggatacata
     4321 tttgaatgta tttagaaaaa taaacaaata ggggttccgc gcacatttcc ccgaaaagtg
     4381 ccacctgggt ccttttcatc acgtgctata aaaataatta taatttaaat tttttaatat
     4441 aaatatataa attaaaaata gaaagtaaaa aaagaaatta aagaaaaaat agtttttgtt
     4501 ttccgaagat gtaaaagact ctagggggat cgccaacaaa tactaccttt tatcttgctc
     4561 ttcctgctct caggtattaa tgccgaattg tttcatcttg tctgtgtaga agaccacaca
     4621 cgaaaatcct gtgattttac attttactta tcgttaatcg aatgtatatc tatttaatct
     4681 gcttttcttg tctaataaat atatatgtaa agtacgcttt ttgttgaaat tttttaaacc
     4741 tttgtttatt tttttttctt cattccgtaa ctcttctacc ttctttattt actttctaaa
     4801 atccaaatac aaaacataaa aataaataaa cacagagtaa attcccaaat tattccatca
     4861 ttaaaagata cgaggcgcgt gtaagttaca ggcaagcgat ccgtctaaga aaccattatt
     4921 atcatgacat taacctataa aaataggcgt atcacgaggc cctttcgtc
//
