>Addgene plasmid #35450 | pRSII413 | addgene partial sequence | sequence record 53721 | M13_pUC_fwd
ATTGGGTACCGGGCCCCCCCTCGAGGTCGACGGTATCGATAAGCTTGATATCGAATTCCTGCAGCCCGGG
GGATCCACTAGTTCTAGAGCGGCCGCCACCGCGGTGGAGCTCCAGCTTTTGTTCCCTTTAGTGAGGGTTA
ATTGCGCGCTTGGCGTAATCATGGTCATAGCTGTTTCCTGTGTGAAATTGTTATCCGCTCACAATTCCAC
ACAACATACGAGCCGGAAGCATAAAGTGTAAAGCCTGGGGTGCCTAATGAGTGAGCTAACTCACATTAAT
TGCGTTGCGCTCACTGCCCGCTTTCCAGTCGGGAAACCTGTCGTGCCAGCTGCATTAATGAATCGGCCAA
CGCGCGGGGAGAGGCGGTTTGCGTATTGGGCGCTCTTCCGCTTCCTCGCTCACTGACTCGCTGCGCTCGG
TCGTTCGGCTGCGGCGAGCGGTATCAGCTCACTCAAAGGCGGTAATACGGTTATCCACAGAATCAGGGGA
TAACGCAGGAAAGAACATGTGAGCAAAAGGCCAGCAAAA
