>Addgene plasmid #35450 | pRSII413 | addgene partial sequence | sequence record 54089 | pGEX3
AGGGCCTCGTGATACGCCTATTTTTATAGGTTAATGTCATGATAATAATGGTTTCTTAGACGGATCGCTT
GCCTGTAACTTACACGCGCCTCGTATCTTTTAATGATGGAATAATTTGGGAATTTACTCTGTGTTTATTT
ATTTTTATGTTTTGTATTTGGATTTTAGAAAGTAAATAAAGAAGGTAGAAGAGTTACGGAATGAAGAAAA
AAAAATAAACAAAGGTTTAAAAAATTTCAACAAAAAGCGTACTTTACATATATATTTATTAGACAAGAAA
AGCAGATTAAATAGATATACATTCGATTAACGATAAGTAAAATGTAAAATCACAGGATTTTCGTGTGTGG
TCTTCTACACAGACAAGATGAAACAATTCGGCATTAATACCTGAGAGCAGGAAGAGCAAGATAAAAGGTA
GTATTTGTTGGCGATCCCCCTAGAGTCTTTTACATCTTCGGAAAACAAAAACTATTTTTTCTTTAATTTC
TTTTTTTACTTTCTATTTTTAATTTATATATTTATATTAAAAAATTTAAATTATAATTATTTTTATAGCA
CGTGATGAAAAGGACCCAGGTGGCACTTTTCGGGGAAATGTGCGCGGAACCCCTATTTGTTTATTTTTCT
AAATACATTCAAATATGTATCCGCTCATGAGACAATAACCCTGATAAATGCTTCAATAATATTGAAAAAG
GAAGAGTATGAGTATTCAACATTTCCGTGTCGCCCTTATTCCCTTTTTTGCGGCATTTTGCCTTCCTGTT
TTTGCTCACCCAGAA
