>Addgene plasmid #35450 | pRSII413 | addgene partial sequence | sequence record 54091 | pRSII-F1 5'-CGGCATCAGAGCAGATTGTAC-3'
AGAGCTTGGTGAGCGCTAGGAGTCACTGCCAGGTATCGTTTGAACACGGCATTAGTCAGGGAAGTCATAA
CACAGTCCTTTCCCGCAATTTTCTTTTTCTATTACTCTTGGCCTCCTCTAGTACACTCTATATTTTTTTA
TGCCTCGGTAATGATTTTCATTTTTTTTTTTCCACCTAGCGGATGACTCTTTTTTTTTCTTAGCGATTGG
CATTATCACATAATGAATTATACATTATATAAAGTAATGTGATTTCTTCGAAGAATATACTAAAAAATGA
GCAGGCAAGATAAACGAAGGCAAAGATGACAGAGCAGAAAGCCCTAGTAAAGCGTATTACAAATGAAACC
AAGATTCAGATTGCGATCTCTTTAAAGGGTGGTCCCCTAGCGATAGAGCACTCGATCTTCCCAGAAAAAG
AGGCAGAAGCAGTAGCAGAACAGGCCACACAATCGCAAGTGATTAACGTCCACACAGGTATAGGGTTTCT
GGACCATATGATACATGCTCTGGCCAAGCATTCCGGCTGGTCGCTAATCGTTGAGTGCATTGGTGACTTA
CACATAGACGACCATCACACCACTGAAGACTGCGGGATTGCTCTCGGTCAAGCATTTAAAGAGGCCCTAG
GGGCCGTGCGTGGAGTAAAAAGGTTTGGATCAGGATTTGCGCCTTTGGATGAGGCACTTTCCAGAGCGGT
GGTAGATCTTTCGAACAGGCCGTACGCAGTTGTCGAACTTGGTTTGCAAAGGGAGAAAGTAGGAGATCTC
TCTTGCGAGATGATCCCGCATTTTCT
